Addgene plasmid #236648: pAAVLINKv1-EF1alpha-5' KDM5B
Purpose: 5' AAVLINK plasmid for KDM5B expression
Depositing lab: Zhonghua Lu. Depositing organization: Shenzhen Institute of Advanced Technology (SIAT), Chinese Academy of Sciences. Publication: AAVLINK: A potent DNA-recombination method for large cargo delivery in gene therapy. Lin J, Lin Y, Liu N, Cao W, Zhang J, Wen S, Zhang Y, Liao W, Hong Z, Lin Y, Liu Q, Liu H, Li Q, Chen B, Li M, Luo Z, Yang L, Yang Y, Zheng SH, Wang Y, Chu H, Hu Y, Qin Y, Luo BX, Tian S, Chen Y, Yan T, Yang L, Wang H, Liu T, Jiang Y, Lu Z. Cell. 2026 Feb 5;189(3):969-986.e17. doi: 10.1016/j.cell.2025.12.039. Epub 2026 Jan 27. PubMed 41605211.
Backbone
  Vector backbone: pAAV-hSyn-EGFP
  Backbone manufacturer: Addgene
  Vector type: AAV
Growth in bacteria
  Bacterial resistance: Ampicillin, 100 μg/mL
  Growth temperature: 37°C
  Growth strain: NEB Stable
  Copy number: High Copy
Gene/Insert
  Gene/Insert name: KDM5B
  Species: H. sapiens (human)
  Entrez Gene: KDM5B (a.k.a. CT31, JARID1B, MRT65, PLU-1, PLU1, PPP1R98, PUT1, RBBP2H1A, RBP2-H1)
  Promoter: EF1alpha
  Tag / fusion protein: HA (N terminal on insert)
  Cloning method: Restriction Enzyme; 5′ cloning site unknown (unknown if destroyed)
Terms and licenses: Academic/Nonprofit Terms; Industry Terms: Not Available to Industry
Depositor comments: See publication for corresponding AAV Link vectors.
How to cite: pAAVLINKv1-EF1alpha-5' KDM5B was a gift from Zhonghua Lu (Addgene plasmid # 236648 ; http://n2t.net/addgene:236648 ; RRID:Addgene_236648)
