[The description below was written by a language model from this plasmid's Addgene catalogue record and pLannotate feature annotations shown in this document.]
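Description:
pAAVLINKv1-EF1alpha-5' KDM5B is an AAV transfer plasmid built on the pAAV-hSyn-EGFP backbone. It carries the upstream half of a split expression cassette for human KDM5B, a histone H3 lysine-4 demethylase whose coding sequence is too large to fit comfortably in a single AAV genome. The plasmid is propagated in E. coli from a high-copy ColE1/pUC-type origin under ampicillin selection (AmpR, β-lactamase). It also contains an f1 phage origin. The annotation detects one complete AAV2 ITR downstream of the cassette and only short ITR fragments at the upstream end, which may reflect the difficulty of sequencing and annotating these repeats. The use of a recombination-deficient growth strain is consistent with the need to keep the ITRs stable.

Between the ITRs, an EF-1α core promoter is followed by a truncated HTLV-1 5' LTR segment, a composite arrangement commonly used to give strong, compact constitutive expression in mammalian cells. This drives a roughly 3.5 kb N-terminal fragment of the KDM5B coding sequence. The catalogue lists an N-terminal HA tag, although the feature table does not annotate it separately. The coding fragment runs directly into a sequence annotated as a lox2272 fragment, and no polyadenylation signal is annotated, as expected for a 5' half-vector.

In the AAVLINK approach, this vector is meant to be co-delivered with a matching 3' vector so that DNA recombination at the lox site, presumably Cre-mediated, joins the two genomes and reconstitutes full-length KDM5B for large-cargo gene delivery. The record does not describe the partner vector, the recombinase source or how the junction is resolved, and refers to the publication for these.
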