Features (pLannotate 1.2.2; 15 found; start..end, strand, type, name):
     12..39      +  repeat_region  AAV2 ITR (fragment): inverted terminal repeat of adeno-associated virus serotype 2 inverted
     68..95      +  repeat_region  AAV2 ITR (fragment): inverted terminal repeat of adeno-associated virus serotype 2 inverted
    145..161     -  misc_feature   MCS (fragment): pUC18/19 multiple cloning site
    187..398     +  promoter       EF-1α core promoter: core promoter for human elongation factor EF-1α
    411..679     +  LTR            5' LTR (truncated): truncated 5' long terminal repeat (LTR) from human T-cell leukemia virus (HTLV) type 1
    749..4246    +  CDS            KDM5B (fragment): KDM5B_HUMAN - Also known as JARID1B, PLU1, RBBP2H1. Experimental evidence at protein level: Swiss-Prot protein existence level 1. Histone demethylase that demethylates 'Lys-4' of histone H3, thereby playing a central role in histone code (PubMed:24952722, PubMed:27214403, PubMed:28262558). Does not demethylate histone H3 'Lys-9' or H3 'Lys-27'. Demethylates trimethylated, dimethylated and monomethylated H3 'Lys-4'. Acts as a transcriptional corepressor for FOXG1B and PAX9. Favors the proliferation of breast cancer cells by repressing tumor suppressor genes such as BRCA1 and HOXA5 (PubMed:24952
   4247..4275    +  protein_bind   lox2272 (fragment): Cre-mediated recombination occurs in the 8-bp core sequence (GGATACTT). lox2272 sites are compatible with each other, but incompatible with loxP or loxN sites (Lee and Saito, 1988). Cre recombinase
   4320..4460    +  repeat_region  AAV2 ITR: inverted terminal repeat of adeno-associated virus serotype 2 inverted
   4465..4516    -  misc_feature   bom (fragment): basis of mobility region from pBR322
   4535..4990    +  rep_origin     f1 ori (sequence partly withheld): f1 bacteriophage origin of replication; arrow indicates direction of (+) strand synthesis
   4991..5040    -  misc_feature   bom (fragment): basis of mobility region from pBR322
   5142..5177    -  CDS            rop (fragment): Rop protein, which maintains plasmids at low copy number; rop
   5272..5376    +  promoter       AmpR promoter: bla
   5377..6237    +  CDS            AmpR: β-lactamase; bla; confers resistance to ampicillin, carbenicillin, and related antibiotics
   6408..6996    +  rep_origin     ori: high-copy-number ColE1/pMB1/pBR322/pUC origin of replication
>Addgene plasmid #236648 | pAAVLINKv1-EF1alpha-5' KDM5B | addgene full sequence | sequence record 479507 | Addgene NGS Result
CCTGCAGGCAGCTGCGCGCTCGCTCGCTCACTGAGGCCGCCCGGGCGTCGGGCGACCTTTGGTCGCCCGG
CCTCAGTGAGCGAGCGAGCGCGCAGAGAGGGAGTGGCCAACTCCATCACTAGGGGTTCCTGCGGCCGCAC
GCGTGTCGACTCTAGAGGATCTGCGATCGCTCCGGTGCCCGTCAGTGGGCAGAGCGCACATCGCCCACAG
TCCCCGAGAAGTTGGGGGGAGGGGTCGGCAATTGAACGGGTGCCTAGAGAAGGTGGCGCGGGGTAAACTG
GGAAAGTGATGTCGTGTACTGGCTCCGCCTTTTTCCCGAGGGTGGGGGAGAACCGTATATAAGTGCAGTA
GTCGCCGTGAACGTTCTTTTTCGCAACGGGTTTGCCGCCAGAACACAGCTGAAGCTTCGAGGGGCTCGCA
TCTCTCCTTCACGCGCCCGCCGCCCTACCTGAGGCCGCCATCCACGCCGGTTGAGTCGCGTTCTGCCGCC
TCCCGCCTGTGGTGCCTCCTGAACTGCGTCCGCCGTCTAGGTAAGTTTAAAGCTCAGGTCGAGACCGGGC
CTTTGTCCGGCGCTCCCTTGGAGCCTACCTAGACTCAGCCGGCTCTCCACGCTTTGCCTGACCCTGCTTG
CTCAACTCTACGTCTTTGTTTCGTTTTCTGTTCTGCGCCGTTACAGATCCAAGCTGTGACCGGCGCCTAC
CGTACGGCCACCATGTACCCTTATGACGTACCTGACTATGCTGGATCTGAGGCGGCCACCACACTGCACC
CAGGCCCGCGCCCGGCGCTGCCCCTCGGGGGCCCGGGCCCGCTGGGCGAGTTCCTGCCTCCACCCGAGTG
CCCGGTCTTCGAACCCAGCTGGGAAGAGTTCGCGGACCCCTTCGCTTTCATCCACAAGATCCGGCCCATA
GCCGAGCAGACTGGCATCTGTAAGGTGCGGCCGCCGCCGGATTGGCAGCCACCATTTGCATGTGATGTTG
ATAAACTTCATTTTACGCCACGTATCCAGAGACTGAATGAATTGGAGGCCCAAACTCGTGTAAAATTGAA
TTTCTTGGACCAGATTGCAAAGTACTGGGAGTTACAGGGAAGTACTCTGAAAATTCCACATGTGGAGAGG
AAGATCTTGGACTTATTTCAGCTTAATAAGTTAGTTGCAGAAGAAGGTGGATTTGCAGTTGTTTGCAAGG
ATAGAAAATGGACCAAAATTGCTACCAAGATGGGGTTTGCTCCTGGCAAAGCAGTGGGCTCACATATCAG
AGGGCATTATGAACGAATTCTCAACCCCTACAACTTATTCCTGTCCGGAGACAGCCTAAGGTGTTTGCAG
AAGCCAAACCTGACCACAGACACTAAGGACAAGGAGTACAAACCCCATGATATTCCCCAGAGGCAGTCTG
TGCAGCCTTCGGAAACGTGCCCCCCAGCCCGACGAGCAAAACGCATGAGAGCAGAGGCCATGAATATTAA
AATAGAACCCGAGGAGACAACAGAAGCCAGAACTCATAATCTGAGACGTCGAATGGGTTGTCCAACTCCA
AAATGTGAAAATGAGAAAGAAATGAAGAGTAGCATCAAGCAAGAACCTATTGAGAGGAAAGATTATATTG
TAGAAAATGAGAAGGAAAAGCCCAAGAGTCGATCTAAAAAAGCCACCAATGCTGTGGACCTGTATGTCTG
TCTTTTATGTGGCAGTGGCAATGATGAAGACCGGCTACTGTTGTGTGATGGCTGTGATGACAGTTACCAT
ACCTTTTGCTTGATCCCACCTCTCCATGATGTTCCCAAGGGAGACTGGAGGTGTCCTAAGTGTTTGGCTC
AGGAATGTAGTAAGCCACAAGAAGCATTTGGCTTTGAACAAGCAGCCAGGGACTATACCCTCCGTACTTT
TGGGGAAATGGCAGATGCGTTCAAATCTGATTACTTCAACATGCCAGTCCATATGGTCCCCACAGAGCTT
GTTGAGAAAGAATTTTGGAGACTAGTAAGCACTATTGAGGAGGATGTCACAGTGGAATATGGAGCTGACA
TTGCCTCAAAGGAATTTGGCAGTGGCTTTCCTGTCCGAGATGGGAAAATCAAACTCTCACCTGAGGAAGA
GGAGTATCTTGATAGTGGCTGGAATTTGAACAACATGCCAGTGATGGAGCAGTCTGTCCTTGCACATATT
ACTGCTGATATATGTGGCATGAAACTTCCTTGGTTGTATGTGGGAATGTGCTTTTCTTCATTCTGTTGGC
ACATTGAAGACCACTGGAGCTATTCAATTAACTACTTGCACTGGGGTGAGCCAAAAACCTGGTATGGAGT
CCCAGGGTATGCTGCTGAGCAGCTAGAAAATGTAATGAAGAAACTAGCTCCAGAACTCTTTGTGTCCCAG
CCGGATCTCCTCCATCAGCTTGTGACCATCATGAACCCCAATACCCTGATGACTCATGAAGTGCCTGTTT
ACCGAACTAATCAGTGTGCTGGGGAGTTTGTGATTACATTTCCAAGAGCCTACCACAGTGGTTTTAACCA
GGGTTTTAATTTTGCTGAGGCTGTTAACTTCTGCACTGTTGATTGGCTGCCATTAGGCCGACAGTGTGTG
GAGCATTATCGCTTGCTTCATCGATATTGTGTGTTTTCCCATGATGAGATGATCTGCAAGATGGCTTCCA
AGGCTGATGTATTAGATGTTGTAGTGGCTTCAACTGTTCAGAAAGACATGGCCATTATGATTGAGGATGA
GAAAGCTTTAAGAGAAACTGTCCGTAAATTGGGAGTGATTGATTCGGAAAGAATGGATTTTGAGCTGTTG
CCAGATGATGAACGTCAGTGTGTAAAATGCAAAACTACATGCTTCATGTCTGCCATCTCCTGTTCTTGTA
AACCTGGCCTTCTTGTTTGCCTGCATCATGTAAAAGAATTGTGTTCCTGTCCTCCTTATAAATATAAATT
GCGGTATAGGTACACGCTGGATGATCTCTACCCTATGATGAATGCATTGAAGCTTCGAGCAGAATCTTAC
AACGAATGGGCCTTGAATGTGAATGAAGCTTTGGAGGCAAAGATCAACAAGAAGAAAAGCCTTGTCAGCT
TCAAGGCTTTAATTGAAGAATCTGAAATGAAGAAATTCCCAGACAATGATCTTTTGCGACACCTTCGCCT
AGTCACACAGGATGCAGAGAAGTGTGCCTCTGTTGCGCAGCAGTTGCTTAATGGCAAAAGGCAAACTAGA
TATCGATCTGGTGGAGGGAAATCCCAAAATCAGTTGACAGTGAATGAGCTCCGGCAGTTTGTAACACAGC
TGTATGCTCTTCCATGTGTCCTCAGTCAGACACCATTACTAAAGGATCTCTTGAATCGTGTAGAAGATTT
TCAACAGCATAGTCAGAAACTACTCTCTGAGGAAACGCCTAGTGCTGCGGAGCTGCAGGACTTGCTAGAT
GTCAGCTTTGAATTTGATGTTGAACTTCCACAGCTTGCTGAGATGCGTATCCGTTTGGAACAAGCCCGTT
GGCTAGAAGAGGTGCAGCAAGCTTGCCTAGACCCCAGCTCCCTTACTTTAGATGATATGAGACGTCTCAT
AGACCTAGGGGTAGGGCTGGCCCCGTATTCAGCAGTGGAGAAAGCTATGGCCCGGCTGCAGGAACTGCTC
ACAGTGTCAGAGCACTGGGACGACAAAGCCAAGAGTCTCCTCAAGGCCAGGCCACGACATTCATTGAATA
GCCTTGCTACGGCAGTAAAGGAAATCGAAGAGATCCCTGCATATCTGCCCAATGGTGCGGCTCTGAAAGA
CTCAGTGCAGAGAGCCAGAGACTGGCTTCAGGATGTAGAGGGCCTGCAGGCTGGAGGACGTGTGCCAGTG
TTAGACACACTCATAGAACTTGTTACACGAGGCCGATCTATCCCGGTACATCTGAATTCTTTGCCAAGAC
TGGAAACCCTAGTAGCTGAGGTTCAGGCTTGGAAAGAATGTGCTGTTAATACATTCTTGACTGAGAATTC
TCCATATTCTCTCTTAGAGGTGCTGTGTCCTCGATGTGATATTGGCCTTTTGGGATTGAAAAGGAAGCAG
AGAAAGTTAAAGGAGCCCTTGCCAAATGGAAAGAAAAAAAGCACCAAATTAGAGAGTCTGAGTGACCTGG
AGAGAGCTTTAACTGAAAGCAAGGAGACTGCTTCAGCTATGGCAACTCTTGGGGAAGCTCGCCTAAGGTA
AGTATCAAGGTTACAAGACAGGTTTAAGGAGACCAATAAGCTATTATTCGTATAGGATACTTTATACGAA
GTTATTAAGTTATGGAGACCGGTGTGGCACGTGCGGACCGAGCGGCCGCAGGAACCCCTAGTGATGGAGT
TGGCCACTCCCTCTCTGCGCGCTCGCTCGCTCACTGAGGCCGGGCGACCAAAGGTCGCCCGACGCCCGGG
CTTTGCCCGGGCGGCCTCAGTGAGCGAGCGAGCGCGCAGCTGCCTGCAGGGGCGCCTGATGCGGTATTTT
CTCCTTACGCATCTGTGCGGTATTTCACACCGCATA
[95 nt withheld, positions 4517-4611]
T
[46 nt withheld, positions 4613-4658]
C
[141 nt withheld, positions 4660-4800]
CCTTTGACGTTGGAGTCCACGTTCTTT
[37 nt withheld, positions 4828-4864]
ACTCTATCTCGGGCTATTCTTTTGATTTATAAGGGATTTTGCCGATTTCGGTCTATTGGTTAAAAAATGA
GCTGATTTAACAAAAATTTAACGCGAATTTTAACAAAATATTAACGTTTACAATTTTATGGTGCACTCTC
AGTACAATCTGCTCTGATGCCGCATAGTTAAGCCAGCCCCGACACCCGCCAACACCCGCTGACGCGCCCT
GACGGGCTTGTCTGCTCCCGGCATCCGCTTACAGACAAGCTGTGACCGTCTCCGGGAGCTGCATGTGTCA
GAGGTTTTCACCGTCATCACCGAAACGCGCGAGACGAAAGGGCCTCGTGATACGCCTATTTTTATAGGTT
AATGTCATGATAATAATGGTTTCTTAGACGTCAGGTGGCACTTTTCGGGGAAATGTGCGCGGAACCCCTA
TTTGTTTATTTTTCTAAATACATTCAAATATGTATCCGCTCATGAGACAATAACCCTGATAAATGCTTCA
ATAATATTGAAAAAGGAAGAGTATGAGTATTCAACATTTCCGTGTCGCCCTTATTCCCTTTTTTGCGGCA
TTTTGCCTTCCTGTTTTTGCTCACCCAGAAACGCTGGTGAAAGTAAAAGATGCTGAAGATCAGTTGGGTG
CACGAGTGGGTTACATCGAACTGGATCTCAACAGCGGTAAGATCCTTGAGAGTTTTCGCCCCGAAGAACG
TTTTCCAATGATGAGCACTTTTAAAGTTCTGCTATGTGGCGCGGTATTATCCCGTATTGACGCCGGGCAA
GAGCAACTCGGTCGCCGCATACACTATTCTCAGAATGACTTGGTTGAGTACTCACCAGTCACAGAAAAGC
ATCTTACGGATGGCATGACAGTAAGAGAATTATGCAGTGCTGCCATAACCATGAGTGATAACACTGCGGC
CAACTTACTTCTGACAACGATCGGAGGACCGAAGGAGCTAACCGCTTTTTTGCACAACATGGGGGATCAT
GTAACTCGCCTTGATCGTTGGGAACCGGAGCTGAATGAAGCCATACCAAACGACGAGCGTGACACCACGA
TGCCTGTAGCAATGGCAACAACGTTGCGCAAACTATTAACTGGCGAACTACTTACTCTAGCTTCCCGGCA
ACAATTAATAGACTGGATGGAGGCGGATAAAGTTGCAGGACCACTTCTGCGCTCGGCCCTTCCGGCTGGC
TGGTTTATTGCTGATAAATCTGGAGCCGGTGAGCGTGGGTCTCGCGGTATCATTGCAGCACTGGGGCCAG
ATGGTAAGCCCTCCCGTATCGTAGTTATCTACACGACGGGGAGTCAGGCAACTATGGATGAACGAAATAG
ACAGATCGCTGAGATAGGTGCCTCACTGATTAAGCATTGGTAACTGTCAGACCAAGTTTACTCATATATA
CTTTAGATTGATTTAAAACTTCATTTTTAATTTAAAAGGATCTAGGTGAAGATCCTTTTTGATAATCTCA
TGACCAAAATCCCTTAACGTGAGTTTTCGTTCCACTGAGCGTCAGACCCCGTAGAAAAGATCAAAGGATC
TTCTTGAGATCCTTTTTTTCTGCGCGTAATCTGCTGCTTGCAAACAAAAAAACCACCGCTACCAGCGGTG
GTTTGTTTGCCGGATCAAGAGCTACCAACTCTTTTTCCGAAGGTAACTGGCTTCAGCAGAGCGCAGATAC
CAAATACTGTTCTTCTAGTGTAGCCGTAGTTAGGCCACCACTTCAAGAACTCTGTAGCACCGCCTACATA
CCTCGCTCTGCTAATCCTGTTACCAGTGGCTGCTGCCAGTGGCGATAAGTCGTGTCTTACCGGGTTGGAC
TCAAGACGATAGTTACCGGATAAGGCGCAGCGGTCGGGCTGAACGGGGGGTTCGTGCACACAGCCCAGCT
TGGAGCGAACGACCTACACCGAACTGAGATACCTACAGCGTGAGCTATGAGAAAGCGCCACGCTTCCCGA
AGGGAGAAAGGCGGACAGGTATCCGGTAAGCGGCAGGGTCGGAACAGGAGAGCGCACGAGGGAGCTTCCA
GGGGGAAACGCCTGGTATCTTTATAGTCCTGTCGGGTTTCGCCACCTCTGACTTGAGCGTCGATTTTTGT
GATGCTCGTCAGGGGGGCGGAGCCTATGGAAAAACGCCAGCAACGCGGCCTTTTTACGGTTCCTGGCCTT
TTGCTGGCCTTTTGCTCACATGT
